Addgene plasmid #144716: TFORF3240
Purpose: Lentiviral vector for overexpressing transcription factor ORFs with unique 24-bp barcodes. Barcodes facilitate identification of transcription factors in pooled screens.
Depositing lab: Feng Zhang. Depositing organization: Broad Institute. Publication: A transcription factor atlas of directed differentiation. Joung J, Ma S, Tay T, Geiger-Schuller KR, Kirchgatterer PC, Verdine VK, Guo B, Arias-Garcia MA, Allen WE, Singh A, Kuksenko O, Abudayyeh OO, Gootenberg JS, Fu Z, Macrae RK, Buenrostro JD, Regev A, Zhang F. Cell. 2023 Jan 5;186(1):209-229.e26. doi: 10.1016/j.cell.2022.11.026. PubMed 36608654.
Backbone
  Vector backbone: pLX_TRC317
  Backbone manufacturer: Broad Institute Genetic Perturbation Platform
  Backbone size w/o insert (bp): 8264
  Vector type: Mammalian Expression, Lentiviral
  Selectable markers: Puromycin
Growth in bacteria
  Bacterial resistance: Ampicillin, 100 μg/mL
  Growth temperature: 37°C
  Growth strain: NEB Stable
  Copy number: High Copy
Gene/Insert
  Gene/Insert name: POU2AF1
  Species: H. sapiens (human)
  Insert size (bp): 974
  Entrez Gene: POU2AF1 (a.k.a. BOB1, OBF-1, OBF1, OCAB)
  Promoter: EF1a
  Tag / fusion protein: V5 (C terminal on insert)
  Cloning method: Gateway Cloning
  Sequencing primers: 5′ GGGTGGAGACTGAAGTTAGGCCAG; 3′ CACATAGCGTAAAAGGAGCAACATAG
Resource information
  A portion of this plasmid was derived from a plasmid made by: Broad Institute Genetic Perturbation Platform
Terms and licenses: Academic/Nonprofit Terms; Industry Terms: Not Available to Industry
Depositor comments: NM_006235.2 Please test multiple small colonies in case of plasmid recombination. To make this collection available in a timely manner, a portion of this collection was not fully sequenced by Addgene. If an Addgene verified full plasmid sequence is not available, please contact us prior to placing an order to request the full sequence.
How to cite: TFORF3240 was a gift from Feng Zhang (Addgene plasmid # 144716 ; http://n2t.net/addgene:144716 ; RRID:Addgene_144716)
