[The description below was written by a language model from this plasmid's Addgene catalogue record and pLannotate feature annotations shown in this document.]
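Description:
TFORF3240 is a lentiviral mammalian expression plasmid built on the pLX_TRC317 backbone and carrying the human transcription factor gene POU2AF1 (also known as BOB1, OBF-1 or OCAB). It belongs to a barcoded transcription factor ORF collection in which each clone carries a unique 24-bp barcode, so that individual factors can be identified in pooled overexpression screens. The barcode is not annotated as a separate feature in the table. In bacteria the plasmid is maintained through a high-copy ColE1/pUC-type origin and ampicillin resistance (AmpR), and an f1 origin is also present. The depositor notes a risk of recombination, as is common for LTR-containing plasmids.

The viral portion follows a third-generation, self-inactivating design. An RSV promoter drives a truncated HIV-1 5' LTR, followed by the Ψ packaging signal with a gag fragment, the RRE for Rev-dependent export of the genomic RNA, a cPPT/CTS element, and a ΔU3 3' LTR with a downstream SV40 polyadenylation signal. Between the LTRs there are two expression units. An SV40 early promoter drives puromycin N-acetyltransferase for selection of transduced cells. Downstream of it, the strong constitutive EF-1α promoter drives the POU2AF1 ORF, which was introduced by Gateway cloning and is flanked by attB1 and attB2 sites. The ORF is followed by a C-terminal V5 epitope tag for detection. A WPRE downstream of the ORF cassette enhances transcript stability and expression. The short U6 promoter fragment annotated between the V5 tag and the WPRE appears to be a leftover partial match rather than a functional unit. The construct is used to make lentivirus for stable POU2AF1 overexpression, for example in directed differentiation screens.
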