Features (pLannotate 1.2.2; 34 found; start..end, strand, type, name):
      5..231     +  promoter       RSV promoter: Rous sarcoma virus enhancer/promoter
    232..412     +  LTR            5' LTR (truncated): truncated 5' long terminal repeat (LTR) from HIV-1
    459..584     +  misc_feature   HIV-1 Ψ: packaging signal of human immunodeficiency virus type 1
    568..931     +  CDS            HIV-1 gag (fragment): gag protein from human immunodeficiency virus 1; gag
   1077..1310    +  misc_feature   RRE: The Rev response element (RRE) of HIV-1 allows for Rev-dependent mRNA export from the nucleus to the cytoplasm.
   1687..1713    +  CDS            Rev (fragment): human immunodeficiency virus 1 (HIV-1) Rev protein; rev; enhances nuclear export of unspliced and incompletely spliced viral mRNAs
   1720..1743    +  promoter       SV40 promoter (fragment): SV40 early promoter
   1744..1815    +  promoter       SV40 promoter (fragment): SV40 enhancer and early promoter
   1839..1974    +  rep_origin     SV40 ori: SV40 origin of replication
   2020..2616    +  CDS            PuroR (fragment): puromycin N-acetyltransferase; pac from Streptomyces; confers resistance to puromycin
   2665..2782    +  misc_feature   cPPT/CTS: central polypurine tract and central termination sequence of HIV-1
   2847..2913    +  CDS            small t antigen (fragment): SV40 (simian virus 40) small t antigen
   2920..4098    +  promoter       EF-1α promoter: strong constitutive promoter for human elongation factor EF-1α
   4119..4136    +  protein_bind   attB1 (fragment): mutant version of attB; core recombination site for the Gateway® BP reaction BP Clonase™
   4142..4909    +  CDS            POU2AF1: OBF1_HUMAN - Also known as BOB1 From Homo sapiens (Human).
   4911..4935    -  protein_bind   attB2: mutant version of attB; recombination site for the Gateway® BP reaction BP Clonase™
   4943..4984    +  CDS            V5 tag: epitope tag from simian virus 5
   5000..5053    +  promoter       U6 promoter (fragment): RNA polymerase III promoter for human U6 snRNA
   5095..5683    +  misc_feature   WPRE: woodchuck hepatitis virus posttranscriptional regulatory element
   5734..5753    +  misc_feature   cPPT/CTS (fragment): central polypurine tract and central termination sequence of HIV-1
   5755..5988    +  LTR            3' LTR (ΔU3): self-inactivating 3' long terminal repeat (LTR) from HIV-1
   6066..6187    +  polyA_signal   SV40 poly(A) signal: SV40 polyadenylation signal
   6227..6362    +  rep_origin     SV40 ori: SV40 origin of replication
   6383..6401    -  promoter       T7 promoter: promoter for bacteriophage T7 RNA polymerase
   6409..6564    +  CDS            lacZα (fragment): LacZα fragment of β-galactosidase; lacZ fragment
   6569..6997    +  rep_origin     f1 ori (sequence partly withheld): f1 bacteriophage origin of replication; arrow indicates direction of (+) strand synthesis
   7050..7154    +  promoter       AmpR promoter: bla
   7155..8015    +  CDS            AmpR: β-lactamase; bla; confers resistance to ampicillin, carbenicillin, and related antibiotics
   8186..8774    +  rep_origin     ori: high-copy-number ColE1/pMB1/pBR322/pUC origin of replication
   8957..9049    +  CDS            lacI (fragment): lac repressor; lacI; The lac repressor binds to the lac operator to inhibit transcription in E. coli. This inhibition can be relieved by adding lactose or isopropyl-β-D-thiogalactopyranoside (IPTG).
   9062..9083    +  protein_bind   CAP binding site: CAP binding activates transcription in the presence of cAMP. E. coli catabolite activator protein
   9098..9128    +  promoter       lac promoter: promoter for the E. coli lac operon
   9136..9152    +  protein_bind   lac operator: The lac repressor binds to the lac operator to inhibit transcription in E. coli. This inhibition can be relieved by adding lactose or isopropyl-β-D-thiogalactopyranoside (IPTG). lac repressor encoded by lacI
   9197..9215    +  promoter       T3 promoter: promoter for bacteriophage T3 RNA polymerase
>Addgene plasmid #144716 | TFORF3240 | addgene full sequence | sequence record 404316 | Addgene NGS Result
TTAATGTAGTCTTATGCAATACTCTTGTAGTCTTGCAACATGGTAACGATGAGTTAGCAACATGCCTTAC
AAGGAGAGAAAAAGCACCGTGCATGCCGATTGGTGGAAGTAAGGTGGTACGATCGTGCCTTATTAGGAAG
GCAACAGACGGGTCTGACATGGATTGGACGAACCACTGAATTGCCGCATTGCAGAGATATTGTATTTAAG
TGCCTAGCTCGATACATAAACGGGTCTCTCTGGTTAGACCAGATCTGAGCCTGGGAGCTCTCTGGCTAAC
TAGGGAACCCACTGCTTAAGCCTCAATAAAGCTTGCCTTGAGTGCTTCAAGTAGTGTGTGCCCGTCTGTT
GTGTGACTCTGGTAACTAGAGATCCCTCAGACCCTTTTAGTCAGTGTGGAAAATCTCTAGCAGTGGCGCC
CGAACAGGGACTTGAAAGCGAAAGGGAAACCAGAGGAGCTCTCTCGACGCAGGACTCGGCTTGCTGAAGC
GCGCACGGCAAGAGGCGAGGGGCGGCGACTGGTGAGTACGCCAAAAATTTTGACTAGCGGAGGCTAGAAG
GAGAGAGATGGGTGCGAGAGCGTCAGTATTAAGCGGGGGAGAATTAGATCGCGATGGGAAAAAATTCGGT
TAAGGCCAGGGGGAAAGAAAAAATATAAATTAAAACATATAGTATGGGCAAGCAGGGAGCTAGAACGATT
CGCAGTTAATCCTGGCCTGTTAGAAACATCAGAAGGCTGTAGACAAATACTGGGACAGCTACAACCATCC
CTTCAGACAGGATCAGAAGAACTTAGATCATTATATAATACAGTAGCAACCCTCTATTGTGTGCATCAAA
GGATAGAGATAAAAGACACCAAGGAAGCTTTAGACAAGATAGAGGAAGAGCAAAACAAAAGTAAGACCAC
CGCACAGCAAGCGGCCGCTGATCTTCAGACCTGGAGGAGGAGATATGAGGGACAATTGGAGAAGTGAATT
ATATAAATATAAAGTAGTAAAAATTGAACCATTAGGAGTAGCACCCACCAAGGCAAAGAGAAGAGTGGTG
CAGAGAGAAAAAAGAGCAGTGGGAATAGGAGCTTTGTTCCTTGGGTTCTTGGGAGCAGCAGGAAGCACTA
TGGGCGCAGCGTCAATGACGCTGACGGTACAGGCCAGACAATTATTGTCTGGTATAGTGCAGCAGCAGAA
CAATTTGCTGAGGGCTATTGAGGCGCAACAGCATCTGTTGCAACTCACAGTCTGGGGCATCAAGCAGCTC
CAGGCAAGAATCCTGGCTGTGGAAAGATACCTAAAGGATCAACAGCTCCTGGGGATTTGGGGTTGCTCTG
GAAAACTCATTTGCACCACTGCTGTGCCTTGGAATGCTAGTTGGAGTAATAAATCTCTGGAACAGATTTG
GAATCACACGACCTGGATGGAGTGGGACAGAGAAATTAACAATTACACAAGCTTAATACACTCCTTAATT
GAAGAATCGCAAAACCAGCAAGAAAAGAATGAACAAGAATTATTGGAATTAGATAAATGGGCAAGTTTGT
GGAATTGGTTTAACATAACAAATTGGCTGTGGTATATAAAATTATTCATAATGATAGTAGGAGGCTTGGT
AGGTTTAAGAATAGTTTTTGCTGTACTTTCTATAGTGAATAGAGTTAGGCAGGGATATTCACCATTATCG
TTTCAGACCCACCTCCCAACCCCGAGGGGACCCATGCATTGCATCTCAATTAGTCAGCAACCAGGTGTGG
AAAGTCCCCAGGCTCCCCAGCAGGCAGAAGTATGCAAAGCATGCGTCTCAATTAGTCAGCAACCATAGTC
CCGCCCCTAACTCCGCCCATCCCGCCCCTAACTCCGCCCAGTTCCGCCCATTCTCCGCCCCATGGCTGAC
TAATTTTTTTTATTTATGCAGAGGCCGAGGCCGCCTCGGCCTCTGAGCTATTCCAGAAGTAGTGAGGAGG
CTTTTTTGGAGGCCTAGGCTTTTGCAAAAAGCTTTCTAGAGGTACCACCGGAGCTTACCATGACCGAGTA
CAAGCCCACGGTGCGCCTCGCCACCCGCGACGACGTCCCCAGGGCCGTACGCACCCTCGCCGCCGCGTTC
GCCGACTACCCCGCCACGCGCCACACCGTCGATCCGGACCGCCACATCGAGCGGGTCACCGAGCTGCAAG
AACTCTTCCTCACGCGCGTCGGGCTCGACATCGGCAAGGTGTGGGTCGCGGACGACGGCGCCGCCGTGGC
GGTCTGGACCACGCCGGAGAGCGTCGAAGCGGGGGCGGTGTTCGCCGAGATCGGCCCGCGCATGGCCGAG
TTGAGCGGTTCCCGGCTGGCCGCGCAGCAACAGATGGAAGGCCTCCTGGCGCCGCACCGGCCCAAGGAGC
CCGCGTGGTTCCTGGCCACCGTCGGCGTCTCGCCCGACCACCAGGGCAAGGGTCTGGGCAGCGCCGTCGT
GCTCCCCGGAGTGGAGGCGGCCGAGCGCGCCGGGGTGCCCGCCTTCCTGGAGACCTCCGCGCCCCGCAAC
CTCCCCTTCTACGAGCGGCTCGGCTTCACCGTCACCGCCGACGTCGAGGTGCCCGAAGGACCGCGCACCT
GGTGCATGACCCGCAAGCCCGGTGCCAGTTAACGAATTCTAGATCTTGAGACAAATGGCAGTATTCATCC
ACAATTTTAAAAGAAAAGGGGGGATTGGGGGGTACAGTGCAGGGGAAAGAATAGTAGACATAATAGCAAC
AGACATACAAACTAAAGAATTACAAAAACAAATTACAAAAATTCAAAATTTTCGGGTTTATTACAGGGAC
AGCAGAGATCCACTTTGGCGCCGGCTCGAGGCCTGCAGGTGCAAAGATGGATAAAGTTTTAAACAGAGAG
GAATCTTTGCAGCTAATGGACCTTCTAGGTCTTGAAAGGAGTGGGAATTGGCTCCGGTGCCCGTCAGTGG
GCAGAGCGCACATCGCCCACAGTCCCCGAGAAGTTGGGGGGAGGGGTCGGCAATTGAACCGGTGCCTAGA
GAAGGTGGCGCGGGGTAAACTGGGAAAGTGATGTCGTGTACTGGCTCCGCCTTTTTCCCGAGGGTGGGGG
AGAACCGTATATAAGTGCAGTAGTCGCCGTGAACGTTCTTTTTCGCAACGGGTTTGCCGCCAGAACACAG
GTAAGTGCCGTGTGTGGTTCCCGCGGGCCTGGCCTCTTTACGGGTTATGGCCCTTGCGTGCCTTGAATTA
CTTCCACCTGGCTGCAGTACGTGATTCTTGATCCCGAGCTTCGGGTTGGAAGTGGGTGGGAGAGTTCGAG
GCCTTGCGCTTAAGGAGCCCCTTCGCCTCGTGCTTGAGTTGAGGCCTGGCCTGGGCGCTGGGGCCGCCGC
GTGCGAATCTGGTGGCACCTTCGCGCCTGTCTCGCTGCTTTCGATAAGTCTCTAGCCATTTAAAATTTTT
GATGACCTGCTGCGACGCTTTTTTTCTGGCAAGATAGTCTTGTAAATGCGGGCCAAGATCTGCACACTGG
TATTTCGGTTTTTGGGGCCGCGGGCGGCGACGGGGCCCGTGCGTCCCAGCGCACATGTTCGGCGAGGCGG
GGCCTGCGAGCGCGGCCACCGAGAATCGGACGGGGGTAGTCTCAAGCTGGCCGGCCTGCTCTGGTGCCTG
GCCTCGCGCCGCCGTGTATCGCCCCGCCCTGGGCGGCAAGGCTGGCCCGGTCGGCACCAGTTGCGTGAGC
GGAAAGATGGCCGCTTCCCGGCCCTGCTGCAGGGAGCTCAAAATGGAGGACGCGGCGCTCGGGAGAGCGG
GCGGGTGAGTCACCCACACAAAGGAAAAGGGCCTTTCCGTCCTCAGCCGTCGCTTCATGTGACTCCACGG
AGTACCGGGCGCCGTCCAGGCACCTCGATTAGTTCTCGAGCTTTTGGAGTACGTCGTCTTTAGGTTGGGG
GGAGGGGTTTTATGCGATGGAGTTTCCCCACACTGAGTGGGTGGAGACTGAAGTTAGGCCAGCTTGGCAC
TTGATGTAATTCTCCTTGGAATTTGCCCTTTTTGAGTTTGGATCTTGGTTCATTCTCAAGCCTCAGACAG
TGGTTCAAAGTTTTTTTCTTCCATTTCAGGTGTCGTGAGGCTAGCATCGATTGATCAACAAGTTTGTACA
AAAAAGTTGGCATGCTCTGGCAAAAACCCACAGCTCCGGAGCAAGCCCCAGCCCCGGCCCGGCCATACCA
GGGCGTCCGTGTGAAGGAGCCAGTGAAGGAACTGCTGAGGAGGAAGCGAGGCCACGCCAGCAGTGGGGCA
GCACCTGCACCTACGGCGGTGGTGCTGCCCCATCAGCCCCTGGCGACCTACACCACAGTGGGTCCTTCCT
GCCTGGACATGGAAGGTTCTGTGTCTGCAGTGACAGAGGAGGCTGCCCTGTGTGCCGGCTGGCTCTCCCA
GCCCACCCCGGCCACCCTGCAGCCCCTGGCCCCATGGACACCTTACACCGAGTATGTGCCCCATGAAGCT
GTCAGCTGCCCCTACTCAGCTGACATGTATGTGCAGCCCGTGTGCCCCAGCTACACGGTGGTGGGGCCCT
CCTCAGTGTTGACCTATGCCTCTCCGCCACTCATCACCAATGTCACGACAAGAAGCTCCGCCACGCCCGC
AGTGGGGCCCCCGCTGGAGGGCCCAGAGCACCAGGCACCCCTCACCTATTTCCCGTGGCCTCAGCCCCTT
TCCACACTACCCACCTCCACCCTGCAGTACCAGCCTCCGGCCCCAGCCCTACCTGGGCCCCAGTTTGTCC
AGCTCCCCATCTCTATCCCAGAGCCAGTCCTTCAGGACATGGAAGACCCCAGAAGAGCCGCCAGCTCGTT
GACCATCGACAAGCTGCTTTTGGAGGAAGAGGATAGCGACGCCTATGCGCTTAACCACACTCTCTCTGTG
GAAGGCTTTTACCCAACTTTCTTGTACAAAGTGGTTGATATCGGTAAGCCTATCCCTAACCCTCTCCTCG
GTCTCGATTCTACGTAGTAATGAACTAGTCCGTAACTTGAAAGTATTTCGATTTCTTGGCTTTATATATC
TTGTGGAAAGGACGATCAGGTGTTAGATCCGGCTGGGTTACGCGTTAAGTCGACAATCAACCTCTGGATT
ACAAAATTTGTGAAAGATTGACTGGTATTCTTAACTATGTTGCTCCTTTTACGCTATGTGGATACGCTGC
TTTAATGCCTTTGTATCATGCTATTGCTTCCCGTATGGCTTTCATTTTCTCCTCCTTGTATAAATCCTGG
TTGCTGTCTCTTTATGAGGAGTTGTGGCCCGTTGTCAGGCAACGTGGCGTGGTGTGCACTGTGTTTGCTG
ACGCAACCCCCACTGGTTGGGGCATTGCCACCACCTGTCAGCTCCTTTCCGGGACTTTCGCTTTCCCCCT
CCCTATTGCCACGGCGGAACTCATCGCCGCCTGCCTTGCCCGCTGCTGGACAGGGGCTCGGCTGTTGGGC
ACTGACAATTCCGTGGTGTTGTCGGGGAAATCATCGTCCTTTCCTTGGCTGCTCGCCTGTGTTGCCACCT
GGATTCTGCGCGGGACGTCCTTCTGCTACGTCCCTTCGGCCCTCAATCCAGCGGACCTTCCTTCCCGCGG
CCTGCTGCCGGCTCTGCGGCCTCTTCCGCGTCTTCGCCTTCGCCCTCAGACGAGTCGGATCTCCCTTTGG
GCCGCCTCCCCGCGTCGACTTTAAGACCAATGACTTACAAGGCAGCTGTAGATCTTAGCCACTTTTTAAA
AGAAAAGGGGGGACTGGAAGGGCTAATTCACTCCCAACGAAGACAAGATCTGCTTTTTGCTTGTACTGGG
TCTCTCTGGTTAGACCAGATCTGAGCCTGGGAGCTCTCTGGCTAACTAGGGAACCCACTGCTTAAGCCTC
AATAAAGCTTGCCTTGAGTGCTTCAAGTAGTGTGTGCCCGTCTGTTGTGTGACTCTGGTAACTAGAGATC
CCTCAGACCCTTTTAGTCAGTGTGGAAAATCTCTAGCAGTACGTATAGTAGTTCATGTCATCTTATTATT
CAGTATTTATAACTTGCAAAGAAATGAATATCAGAGAGTGAGAGGAACTTGTTTATTGCAGCTTATAATG
GTTACAAATAAAGCAATAGCATCACAAATTTCACAAATAAAGCATTTTTTTCACTGCATTCTAGTTGTGG
TTTGTCCAAACTCATCAATGTATCTTATCATGTCTGGCTCTAGCTATCCCGCCCCTAACTCCGCCCATCC
CGCCCCTAACTCCGCCCAGTTCCGCCCATTCTCCGCCCCATGGCTGACTAATTTTTTTTATTTATGCAGA
GGCCGAGGCCGCCTCGGCCTCTGAGCTATTCCAGAAGTAGTGAGGAGGCTTTTTTGGAGGCCTAGGGACG
TACCCAATTCGCCCTATAGTGAGTCGTATTACGCGCGCTCACTGGCCGTCGTTTTACAACGTCGTGACTG
GGAAAACCCTGGCGTTACCCAACTTAATCGCCTTGCAGCACATCCCCCTTTCGCCAGCTGGCGTAATAGC
GAAGAGGCCCGCACCGATCGCCCTTCCCAACAGTTGCGCAGCCTGAATGGCGAATGGG
[124 nt withheld, positions 6569-6692]
C
[91 nt withheld, positions 6694-6784]
A
[49 nt withheld, positions 6786-6834]
CCTTTGACGTTGGAGTCCACGTTCTTT
[37 nt withheld, positions 6862-6898]
ACCCTATCTCGGTCTATTCTTTTGATTTATAAGGGATTTTGCCGATTTCGGCCTATTGGTTAAAAAATGA
GCTGATTTAACAAAAATTTAACGCGAATTTTAACAAAATATTAACGCTTACAATTTAGGTGGCACTTTTC
GGGGAAATGTGCGCGGAACCCCTATTTGTTTATTTTTCTAAATACATTCAAATATGTATCCGCTCATGAG
ACAATAACCCTGATAAATGCTTCAATAATATTGAAAAAGGAAGAGTATGAGTATTCAACATTTCCGTGTC
GCCCTTATTCCCTTTTTTGCGGCATTTTGCCTTCCTGTTTTTGCTCACCCAGAAACGCTGGTGAAAGTAA
AAGATGCTGAAGATCAGTTGGGTGCACGAGTGGGTTACATCGAACTGGATCTCAACAGCGGTAAGATCCT
TGAGAGTTTTCGCCCCGAAGAACGTTTTCCAATGATGAGCACTTTTAAAGTTCTGCTATGTGGCGCGGTA
TTATCCCGTATTGACGCCGGGCAAGAGCAACTCGGTCGCCGCATACACTATTCTCAGAATGACTTGGTTG
AGTACTCACCAGTCACAGAAAAGCATCTTACGGATGGCATGACAGTAAGAGAATTATGCAGTGCTGCCAT
AACCATGAGTGATAACACTGCGGCCAACTTACTTCTGACAACGATCGGAGGACCGAAGGAGCTAACCGCT
TTTTTGCACAACATGGGGGATCATGTAACTCGCCTTGATCGTTGGGAACCGGAGCTGAATGAAGCCATAC
CAAACGACGAGCGTGACACCACGATGCCTGTAGCAATGGCAACAACGTTGCGCAAACTATTAACTGGCGA
ACTACTTACTCTAGCTTCCCGGCAACAATTAATAGACTGGATGGAGGCGGATAAAGTTGCAGGACCACTT
CTGCGCTCGGCCCTTCCGGCTGGCTGGTTTATTGCTGATAAATCTGGAGCCGGTGAGCGTGGGTCTCGCG
GTATCATTGCAGCACTGGGGCCAGATGGTAAGCCCTCCCGTATCGTAGTTATCTACACGACGGGGAGTCA
GGCAACTATGGATGAACGAAATAGACAGATCGCTGAGATAGGTGCCTCACTGATTAAGCATTGGTAACTG
TCAGACCAAGTTTACTCATATATACTTTAGATTGATTTAAAACTTCATTTTTAATTTAAAAGGATCTAGG
TGAAGATCCTTTTTGATAATCTCATGACCAAAATCCCTTAACGTGAGTTTTCGTTCCACTGAGCGTCAGA
CCCCGTAGAAAAGATCAAAGGATCTTCTTGAGATCCTTTTTTTCTGCGCGTAATCTGCTGCTTGCAAACA
AAAAAACCACCGCTACCAGCGGTGGTTTGTTTGCCGGATCAAGAGCTACCAACTCTTTTTCCGAAGGTAA
CTGGCTTCAGCAGAGCGCAGATACCAAATACTGTTCTTCTAGTGTAGCCGTAGTTAGGCCACCACTTCAA
GAACTCTGTAGCACCGCCTACATACCTCGCTCTGCTAATCCTGTTACCAGTGGCTGCTGCCAGTGGCGAT
AAGTCGTGTCTTACCGGGTTGGACTCAAGACGATAGTTACCGGATAAGGCGCAGCGGTCGGGCTGAACGG
GGGGTTCGTGCACACAGCCCAGCTTGGAGCGAACGACCTACACCGAACTGAGATACCTACAGCGTGAGCT
ATGAGAAAGCGCCACGCTTCCCGAAGGGAGAAAGGCGGACAGGTATCCGGTAAGCGGCAGGGTCGGAACA
GGAGAGCGCACGAGGGAGCTTCCAGGGGGAAACGCCTGGTATCTTTATAGTCCTGTCGGGTTTCGCCACC
TCTGACTTGAGCGTCGATTTTTGTGATGCTCGTCAGGGGGGCGGAGCCTATGGAAAAACGCCAGCAACGC
GGCCTTTTTACGGTTCCTGGCCTTTTGCTGGCCTTTTGCTCACATGTTCTTTCCTGCGTTATCCCCTGAT
TCTGTGGATAACCGTATTACCGCCTTTGAGTGAGCTGATACCGCTCGCCGCAGCCGAACGACCGAGCGCA
GCGAGTCAGTGAGCGAGGAAGCGGAAGAGCGCCCAATACGCAAACCGCCTCTCCCCGCGCGTTGGCCGAT
TCATTAATGCAGCTGGCACGACAGGTTTCCCGACTGGAAAGCGGGCAGTGAGCGCAACGCAATTAATGTG
AGTTAGCTCACTCATTAGGCACCCCAGGCTTTACACTTTATGCTTCCGGCTCGTATGTTGTGTGGAATTG
TGAGCGGATAACAATTTCACACAGGAAACAGCTATGACCATGATTACGCCAAGCGCGCAATTAACCCTCA
CTAAAGGGAACAAAAGCTGGAGCTGCAAGC
