>Addgene plasmid #144716 | TFORF3240 | depositor partial sequence | sequence record 286263 | Insert
ATCGATTGATCAACAAGTTTGTACAAAAAAGTTGGCATGCTCTGGCAAAAACCCACAGCTCCGGAGCAAG
CCCCAGCCCCGGCCCGGCCATACCAGGGCGTCCGTGTGAAGGAGCCAGTGAAGGAACTGCTGAGGAGGAA
GCGAGGCCACGCCAGCAGTGGGGCAGCACCTGCACCTACGGCGGTGGTGCTGCCCCATCAGCCCCTGGCG
ACCTACACCACAGTGGGTCCTTCCTGCCTGGACATGGAAGGTTCTGTGTCTGCAGTGACAGAGGAGGCTG
CCCTGTGTGCCGGCTGGCTCTCCCAGCCCACCCCGGCCACCCTGCAGCCCCTGGCCCCATGGACACCTTA
CACCGAGTATGTGCCCCATGAAGCTGTCAGCTGCCCCTACTCAGCTGACATGTATGTGCAGCCCGTGTGC
CCCAGCTACACGGTGGTGGGGCCCTCCTCAGTGTTGACCTATGCCTCTCCGCCACTCATCACCAATGTCA
CGACAAGAAGCTCCGCCACGCCCGCAGTGGGGCCCCCGCTGGAGGGCCCAGAGCACCAGGCACCCCTCAC
CTATTTCCCGTGGCCTCAGCCCCTTTCCACACTACCCACCTCCACCCTGCAGTACCAGCCTCCGGCCCCA
GCCCTACCTGGGCCCCAGTTTGTCCAGCTCCCCATCTCTATCCCAGAGCCAGTCCTTCAGGACATGGAAG
ACCCCAGAAGAGCCGCCAGCTCGTTGACCATCGACAAGCTGCTTTTGGAGGAAGAGGATAGCGACGCCTA
TGCGCTTAACCACACTCTCTCTGTGGAAGGCTTTTACCCAACTTTCTTGTACAAAGTGGTTGATATCGGT
AAGCCTATCCCTAACCCTCTCCTCGGTCTCGATTCTACGTAGTAATGAACTAGTCCGTAACTTGAAAGTA
TTTCGATTTCTTGGCTTTATATATCTTGTGGAAAGGACGATCAGGTGTTAGATCCGGCTGGGTT
