>Addgene plasmid #144716 | TFORF3240 | depositor partial sequence | sequence record 286264 | Barcode
TCAGGTGTTAGATCCGGCTGGGTT
